>Addgene plasmid #91405 | pHH0103_MYO7B-1/1 | addgene full sequence | sequence record 192267 | Addgene NGS Result
TATAAAAATAGGCGTATCACGAGGCCCTTTCGTCTTCAAGAATTCCCGACACCATCGAATGGTGCAAAAC
CTTTCGCGGTATGGCATGATAGCGCCCGGAAGAGAGTCAATTCAGGGTGGTGAATGTGAAACCAGTAACG
TTATACGATGTCGCAGAGTATGCCGGTGTCTCTTATCAGACCGTTTCCCGCGTGGTGAACCAGGCCAGCC
ACGTTTCTGCGAAAACGCGGGAAAAAGTGGAAGCGGCGATGGCGGAGCTGAATTACATTCCCAACCGCGT
GGCACAACAACTGGCGGGCAAACAGTCGTTGCTGATTGGCGTTGCCACCTCCAGTCTGGCCCTGCACGCG
CCGTCGCAAATTGTCGCGGCGATTAAATCTCGCGCCGATCAACTGGGTGCCAGCGTGGTGGTGTCGATGG
TAGAACGAAGCGGCGTCGAAGCCTGTAAAGCGGCGGTGCACAATCTTCTCGCGCAACGCGTCAGTGGGCT
GATCATTAACTATCCGCTGGATGACCAGGATGCCATTGCTGTGGAAGCTGCCTGCACTAATGTTCCGGCG
TTATTTCTTGATGTCTCTGACCAGACACCCATCAACAGTATTATTTTCTCCCATGAAGACGGTACGCGAC
TGGGCGTGGAGCATCTGGTCGCATTGGGTCACCAGCAAATCGCGCTGTTAGCGGGCCCATTAAGTTCTGT
CTCGGCGCGTCTGCGTCTGGCTGGCTGGCATAAATATCTCACTCGCAATCAAATTCAGCCGATAGCGGAA
CGGGAAGGCGACTGGAGTGCCATGTCCGGTTTTCAACAAACCATGCAAATGCTGAATGAGGGCATCGTTC
CCACTGCGATGCTGGTTGCCAACGATCAGATGGCGCTGGGCGCAATGCGCGCCATTACCGAGTCCGGGCT
GCGCGTTGGTGCGGATATCTCGGTAGTGGGATACGACGATACCGAAGACAGCTCATGTTATATCCCGCCG
TTAACCACCATCAAACAGGATTTTCGCCTGCTGGGGCAAACCAGCGTGGACCGCTTGCTGCAACTCTCTC
AGGGCCAGGCGGTGAAGGGCAATCAGCTGTTGCCCGTCTCACTGGTGAAAAGAAAAACCACCCTGGCGCC
CAATACGCAAACCGCCTCTCCCCGCGCGTTGGCCGATTCATTAATGCAGCTGGCACGACAGGTTTCCCGA
CTGGAAAGCGGGCAGTGAGCGCAACGCAATTAATGTAAGTTAGCTCACTCATTAGGCACAATTCTCATGT
TTGACAGCTTATCATCGACTGCACGGTGCACCAATGCTTCTGGCGTCAGGCAGCCATCGGAAGCTGTGGT
ATGGCTGTGCAGGTCGTAAATCACTGCATAATTCGTGTCGCTCAAGGCGCACTCCCGTTCTGGATAATGT
TTTTTGCGCCGACATCATAACGGTTCTGGCAAATATTCTGAAATGAGCTGTTGACAATTAATCATCGGCT
CGTATAATGTGTGGAATTGTGAGCGGATAACAATTTCACACAGGAAACAGCCAGTCCGTTTAGGTGTTTT
CACGAGCACTTCACCAACAAGGACCATAGATTATGAAAATCGAAGAACACCATCACCATCACCATTCCAG
CGGTAAGCTTATGTCCCCTATACTAGGTTATTGGAAAATTAAGGGCCTTGTGCAACCCACTCGACTTCTT
TTGGAATATCTTGAAGAAAAATATGAAGAGCATTTGTATGAGCGCGATGAAGGTGATAAATGGCGAAACA
AAAAGTTTGAATTGGGTTTGGAGTTTCCCAATCTTCCTTATTATATTGATGGTGATGTTAAATTAACACA
GTCTATGGCCATCATACGTTATATAGCTGACAAGCACAACATGTTGGGTGGTTGTCCAAAAGAGCGTGCA
GAGATTTCAATGCTTGAAGGAGCGGTTTTGGATATTAGATACGGTGTTTCGAGAATTGCATATAGTAAAG
ACTTTGAAACTCTCAAAGTTGATTTTCTTAGCAAGCTACCTGAAATGCTGAAAATGTTCGAAGATCGTTT
ATGTCATAAAACATATTTAAATGGTGATCATGTAACCCATCCTGACTTCATGTTGTATGACGCTCTTGAT
GTTGTTTTATACATGGACCCAATGTGCCTGGATGCGTTCCCAAAATTAGTTTGTTTTAAAAAACGTATTG
AAGCTATCCCACAAATTGATAAGTACTTGAAATCCAGCAAGTATATAGCATGGCCTTTGCAGGGCTGGCA
AGCCACGTTTGGTGGTGGCGACCATCCTCCAAAATCGGATCTGGAAGTTCTGTTCCAGGGGCCCCTGTCC
AGCGGTCTGGTTCCGCGTGGTTCCGGTACCGCGGCCCAGCCGGCCATGGCCCAGGGCGCGCTGATCTTTG
CAATGGCCCTGCAAGATCGTAAAGCAACCGATGATACCACCCTGCTGGCCTTCAAAAAAGGTGATCTGCT
GGTCCTGACCAAAAAACAAGGTCTGCTGGCATCTGAAAACTGGACCCTGGGTCAAAATGATCGTACCGGT
AAAACCGGTCTGGTTCCAATGGCATGTCTGTATACCATTCCGGCGGCCGCATA
[142 nt withheld, positions 2574-2715]
C
[98 nt withheld, positions 2717-2814]
AGTTTGTACTGGTGACGAAACTCAGTGTCTAGCTAGAGTGGC
[149 nt withheld, positions 2857-3005]
T
[41 nt withheld, positions 3007-3047]
T
[62 nt withheld, positions 3049-3110]
A
[35 nt withheld, positions 3112-3146]
CCTCCCTCAATCGGTTGAATGTCGCCCTTTTGTCTTTGGCGCTGGTAAACCATATGAA
[86 nt withheld, positions 3205-3290]
T
[54 nt withheld, positions 3292-3345]
CTAGCGCCGCCCTATACCTTGTCTGCCTCCCCGCGTTGCGTCGCGGTGCATGGAGCCGGGCCACCTCGAC
CTGAATGGAAGCCGGCGGCACCTCGCTAACGGATTCACCACTCCAAGAATTGGAGCCAATCAATTCTTGC
GGAGAACTGTGAATGCGCAAACCAACCCTTGGCAGAACATATCCATCGCGTCCGCCATCTCCAGCAGCCG
CACGCGGCGCATCTCGGGCAGCGTTGGGTCCTGGCCACGGGTGCGCATGATCGTGCTCCTGTCGTTGAGG
ACCCGGCTAGGCTGGCGGGGTTGCCTTACTGGTTAGCAGAATGAATCACCGATACGCGAGCGAACGTGAA
GCGACTGCTGCTGCAAAACGTCTGCGACCTGAGCAACAACATGAATGGTCTTCGGTTTCCGTGTTTCGTA
AAGTCTGGAAACGCGGAAGTCAGCGCCCTGCACCATTATGTTCCGGATCTGCATCGCAGGATGCTGCTGG
CTACCCTGTGGAACACCTACATCTGTATTAACGAAGCGCTGGCATTGACCCTGAGTGATTTTTCTCTGGT
CCCGCCGCATCCATACCGCCAGTTGTTTACCCTCACAACGTTCCAGTAACCGGGCATGTTCATCATCAGT
AACCCGTATCGTGAGCATCCTCTCTCGTTTCATCGGTATCATTACCCCCATGAACAGAAATCCCCCTTAC
ACGGAGGCATCAGTGACCAAACAGGAAAAAACCGCCCTTAACATGGCCCGCTTTATCAGAAGCCAGACAT
TAACGCTTCTGGAGAAACTCAACGAGCTGGACGCGGATGAACAGGCAGACATCTGTGAATCGCTTCACGA
CCACGCTGATGAGCTTTACCGCAGGATCCGCGAAATTGTAAGCGTTAATATTTTGTTAAAATTCGCGTTA
AATTTTTGTTAAATCAGCTCATTTTTTAACCAATAGGCCGAAATCGGCAAAATCCCTTATAAATCAAAAG
AATAGACCGAGATAGGGT
[37 nt withheld, positions 4344-4380]
AAAGAACGTGGACTCCAACGTCAAAGG
[49 nt withheld, positions 4408-4456]
T
[91 nt withheld, positions 4458-4548]
G
[124 nt withheld, positions 4550-4673]
CGCGGATCCTGCCTCGCGCGTTTCGGTGATGACGGTGAAAACCTCTGACACATGCAGCTCCCGGAGACGG
TCACAGCTTGTCTGTAAGCGGATGCCGGGAGCAGACAAGCCCGTCAGGGCGCGTCAGCGGGTGTTGGCGG
GTGTCGGGGCGCAGCCATGACCCAGTCACGTAGCGATAGCGGAGTGTATACTGGCTTAACTATGCGGCAT
CAGAGCAGATTGTACTGAGAGTGCACCATATGCGGTGTGAAATACCGCACAGATGCGTAAGGAGAAAATA
CCGCATCAGGCGCTCTTCCGCTTCCTCGCTCACTGACTCGCTGCGCTCGGTCGTTCGGCTGCGGCGAGCG
GTATCAGCTCACTCAAAGGCGGTAATACGGTTATCCACAGAATCAGGGGATAACGCAGGAAAGAACATGT
GAGCAAAAGGCCAGCAAAAGGCCAGGAACCGTAAAAAGGCCGCGTTGCTGGCGTTTTTCCATAGGCTCCG
CCCCCCTGACGAGCATCACAAAAATCGACGCTCAAGTCAGAGGTGGCGAAACCCGACAGGACTATAAAGA
TACCAGGGTTTCCCCCTGGAAGCTCCCTCGTGCGCTCTCCTGTTCCGACCCTGCCGCTTACCGGATACCT
GTCCGCCTTTCTCCCTTCGGGAAGCGTGGCGCTTTCTCATAGCTCACGCTGTAGGTATCTCAGTTCGGTG
TAGGTCGTTCGCTCCAAGCTGGGCTGTGTGCACGAACCCCCCGTTCAGCCCGACCGCTGCGCCTTATCCG
GTAACTATCGTCTTGAGTCCAACCCGGTAAGACACGACTTATCGCCACTGGCAGCAGCCACTGGTAACAG
GATTAGCAGAGCGAGGTATGTAGGCGGTGCTACAGAGTTCTTGAAGTGGTGGCCTAACTACGGCTACACT
AGAAGGACAGTATTTGGTATCTGCGCTCTGCTGAAGCCAGTTACCTTCGGAAAAAGAGTTGGTAGCTCTT
GATCCGGCAAACAAACCACCGCTGGTAGCGGTGGTTTTTTTGTTTGCAAGCAGCAGATTACGCGCAGAAA
AAAAGGATCTCAAGAAGATCCTTTGATCTTTTCTACGGGGTCTGACGCTCAGTGGAACGAAAACTCACGT
TAAGGGATTTTGGTCATGAGATTATCAAAAAGGATCTTCACCTAGATCCTTTTAAATTAAAAATGAAGTT
TTAAATCAATCTAAAGTATATATGAGTAAACTTGGTCTGACAGTTACCAATGCTTAATCAGTGAGGCACC
TATCTCAGCGATCTGTCTATTTCGTTCATCCATAGTTGCCTGACTCCCCGTCGTGTAGATAACTACGATA
CGGGAGGGCTTACCATCTGGCCCCAGTGCTGCAATGATACCGCGAGACCCACGCTCACCGGCTCCAGATT
TATCAGCAATAAACCAGCCAGCCGGAAGGGCCGAGCGCAGAAGTGGTCCTGCAACTTTATCCGCCTCCAT
CCAGTCTATTAATTGTTGCCGGGAAGCTAGAGTAAGTAGTTCGCCAGTTAATAGTTTGCGCAACGTTGTT
GCCATTGCTGCAGGCATCGTGGTGTCACGCTCGTCGTTTGGTATGGCTTCATTCAGCTCCGGTTCCCAAC
GATCAAGGCGAGTTACATGATCCCCCATATTGTGCAAAAAAGCGGTTAGCTCCTTCGGTCCTCCGATCGT
TGTCAGAAGTAAGTTGGCCGCAGTGTTATCACTCATGGTTATGGCAGCACTGCATAATTCTCTTACTGTC
ATGCCATCCGTAAGATGCTTTTCTGTGACTGGTGAGTACTCAACCAAGTCATTCTGAGAATAGTGTATGC
GGCGACCGAGTTGCTCTTGCCCGGCGTCAACACGGGATAATACCGCGCCACATAGCAGAACTTTAAAAGT
GCTCATCATTGGAAAACGTTCTTCGGGGCGAAAACTCTCAAGGATCTTACCGCTGTTGAGATCCAGTTCG
ATGTAACCCACTCGTGCACCCAACTGATCTTCAGCATCTTTTACTTTCACCAGCGTTTCTGGGTGAGCAA
AAACAGGAAGGCAAAATGCCGCAAAAAAGGGAATAAGGGCGACACGGAAATGTTGAATACTCATACTCTT
CCTTTTTCAATATTATTGAAGCATTTATCAGGGTTATTGTCTCATGAGCGGATACATATTTGAATGTATT
TAGAAAAATAAACAAATAGGGGTTCCGCGCACATTTCCCCGAAAAGTGCCACCTGACGTCTAAGAAACCA
TTATTATCATGACATTAACC
Features (pLannotate 1.2.2; 20 found; start..end, strand, type, name):
     48..125     +  promoter       lacIq promoter: lacI (mutant); In the lacIq allele, a single base change in the promoter boosts expression of the lacI gene about 10-fold.
    126..1208    +  CDS            lacI: lac repressor; lacI; The lac repressor binds to the lac operator to inhibit transcription in E. coli. This inhibition can be relieved by adding lactose or isopropyl-β-D-thiogalactopyranoside (IPTG).
   1221..1242    +  protein_bind   CAP binding site: CAP binding activates transcription in the presence of cAMP. E. coli catabolite activator protein
   1261..1278    +  promoter       tet promoter (fragment): E. coli promoter for tetracycline efflux protein gene
   1451..1479    +  promoter       tac promoter: strong E. coli promoter; hybrid between the trp and lac UV5 promoters
   1487..1503    +  protein_bind   lac operator: The lac repressor binds to the lac operator to inhibit transcription in E. coli. This inhibition can be relieved by adding lactose or isopropyl-β-D-thiogalactopyranoside (IPTG). lac repressor encoded by lacI
   1588..1605    +  CDS            6xHis: 6xHis affinity tag
   1621..2274    +  CDS            GST26_SCHJA: Experimental evidence at protein level: Swiss-Prot protein existence level 1. GST isoenzymes appear to play a central role in the parasite detoxification system. Other functions are also suspected including a role in increasing the solubility of haematin in the parasite gut. From Schistosoma japonicum (Blood fluke).
   2578..2625    +  terminator     fd terminator (sequence withheld): central terminator from bacteriophage fd (Otsuka and Kunisawa, 1982)
   2630..2842    +  CDS            M13 gene III (fragment) (sequence partly withheld): pIII; III; minor coat protein
   2857..3327    +  CDS            M13 gene III (fragment) (sequence partly withheld): pIII; III; minor coat protein
   3349..3419    +  CDS            TcR (fragment): tetracycline efflux protein; tet; confers resistance to tetracycline
   3661..4041    -  CDS            YPB1_ECOLX: Protein predicted: Swiss-Prot protein existence level 4. From Escherichia coli.
   4058..4209    +  CDS            rop (fragment): Rop protein, which maintains plasmids at low copy number; rop
   4245..4673    -  rep_origin     f1 ori (sequence partly withheld): f1 bacteriophage origin of replication; arrow indicates direction of (+) strand synthesis
   4682..4721    +  CDS            rop (fragment): Rop protein, which maintains plasmids at low copy number; rop
   4823..4963    +  misc_feature   bom: basis of mobility region from pBR322
   5149..5736    -  rep_origin     ori: high-copy-number ColE1/pMB1/pBR322/pUC origin of replication
   5910..6767    -  CDS            bla: BLAT_ECOLX - Experimental evidence at protein level: Swiss-Prot protein existence level 1. TEM-type are the most prevalent beta-lactamases in enterobacteria; they hydrolyze the beta-lactam bond in susceptible beta-lactam antibiotics, thus conferring resistance to penicillins and cephalosporins. TEM-3 and TEM-4 are capable of hydrolyzing cefotaxime and ceftazidime. TEM-5 is capable of hydrolyzing ceftazidime. TEM-6 is capable of hydrolyzing ceftazidime and aztreonam. TEM-8/CAZ-2, TEM- 16/CAZ-7 and TEM-24/CAZ-6 are markedly active against ceftazidime. IRT- 4 shows resistance to beta-lactamase in
   6768..6872    -  promoter       AmpR promoter: bla
