[The description below was written by a language model from this plasmid's Addgene catalogue record and pLannotate feature annotations shown in this document.]
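Description:
pHH0103_MYO7B-1/1 is a bacterial expression plasmid (6,933 nt in the sequenced record) built on the pHH0103 backbone for producing and purifying a human SH3 domain from MYO7B in E. coli. It is propagated through a ColE1/pMB1-type origin and selected with ampicillin via the bla (TEM beta-lactamase) gene and its own promoter. The catalogue lists it as low copy. A pBR322 bom region and an f1 phage origin that interrupts the rop sequence are also present, and the f1 origin would in principle allow single-stranded DNA production.

The expression cassette is driven by the strong hybrid tac promoter followed by a lac operator. A plasmid-borne lacI gene under the lacIq promoter supplies abundant repressor, so transcription is kept off until relieved by IPTG or lactose. Downstream lie a 6xHis tag and Schistosoma japonicum glutathione S-transferase. The 242 bp MYO7B-1/1 insert, cloned between SfiI and NotI sites, is not annotated in the feature table. It most likely occupies the unannotated gap between the end of GST and the fd terminator, which would yield a His-GST–SH3 fusion suited to purification on nickel or glutathione resin. This placement is inferred rather than stated in the record.

After the terminator there are fragments of M13 gene III, along with tetracycline resistance and tet promoter remnants. These appear to be leftovers from a phagemid or pBR322-derived ancestor, not functional parts of the payload. The construct belongs to a collection of human SH3 domain expression clones used in a family-wide analysis of SH3 binding specificities.
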