Addgene plasmid #91405: pHH0103_MYO7B-1/1
Purpose: Protein expression and purification of human SH3 domain construct MYO7B-1/1
Depositing lab: Sachdev Sidhu. Depositing organization: University of Toronto. Publication: Comprehensive Analysis of the Human SH3 Domain Family Reveals a Wide Variety of Non-canonical Specificities. Teyra J, Huang H, Jain S, Guan X, Dong A, Liu Y, Tempel W, Min J, Tong Y, Kim PM, Bader GD, Sidhu SS. Structure. 2017 Oct 3;25(10):1598-1610.e3. doi: 10.1016/j.str.2017.07.017. Epub 2017 Sep 7. PubMed 28890361.
Backbone
  Vector backbone: pHH0103
  Vector type: Bacterial Expression
Growth in bacteria
  Bacterial resistance: Ampicillin, 100 μg/mL
  Growth temperature: 37°C
  Growth strain: DH5alpha
  Copy number: Low Copy
Gene/Insert
  Gene/Insert name: MYO7B-1/1
  Species: H. sapiens (human)
  Insert size (bp): 242
  Entrez Gene: MYO7B
  Cloning method: Restriction Enzyme; 5′ cloning site Sfi1 (unknown if destroyed); 3′ cloning site Not1 (unknown if destroyed)
Terms and licenses: Academic/Nonprofit Terms; Industry Terms: Not Available to Industry
How to cite: pHH0103_MYO7B-1/1 was a gift from Sachdev Sidhu (Addgene plasmid # 91405 ; http://n2t.net/addgene:91405 ; RRID:Addgene_91405)
