>Addgene plasmid #91405 | pHH0103_MYO7B-1/1 | depositor partial sequence | sequence record 175893 | insert sequence
GGTACCGAATTCGGATCCGCGCGCTGATCTTTGCAATGGCCCTGCAAGATCGTAAAGCAACCGATGATAC
CACCCTGCTGGCCTTCAAAAAAGGTGATCTGCTGGTCCTGACCAAAAAACAAGGTCTGCTGGCATCTGAA
AACTGGACCCTGGGTCAAAATGATCGTACCGGTAAAACCGGTCTGGTTCCAATGGCATGTCTGTATACCA
TTCCGGCGGCCGCTAGCTAAGTCGACGAGCTC
